Addgene plasmid #105991: pISH-Plcb2
Purpose: To prepare riboprobe for in situ hybridization
Depositing lab: Peter Mombaerts. Depositing organization: Max Planck Research Unit for Neurogenetics. Publication: Expression of homeobox genes in the mouse olfactory epithelium. Parrilla M, Chang I, Degl'Innocenti A, Omura M. J Comp Neurol. 2016 Oct 1;524(14):2713-39. doi: 10.1002/cne.24051. Epub 2016 Jun 19. PubMed 27243442.
Backbone
  Vector backbone: pGEM-T Easy
  Backbone size w/o insert (bp): 3015
  Vector type: to generate riboprobe
Growth in bacteria
  Bacterial resistance: Ampicillin, 100 μg/mL
  Growth temperature: 37°C
  Growth strain: DH5alpha
  Copy number: High Copy
Gene/Insert
  Gene/Insert name: Plcb2
  Species: M. musculus (mouse)
  Insert size (bp): 1355
  Entrez Gene: Plcb2 (a.k.a. AI550384, B230205M18Rik, B230399N12)
  Cloning method: Unknown
  Sequencing primers: 5′ M13; 3′ M13 rev
Terms and licenses: Academic/Nonprofit Terms; Industry Terms: Not Available to Industry
Depositor comments: Linearize with SacII, use SP6 RNA polymerase for IVT.
How to cite: pISH-Plcb2 was a gift from Peter Mombaerts (Addgene plasmid # 105991 ; http://n2t.net/addgene:105991 ; RRID:Addgene_105991)
