[The description below was written by a language model from this plasmid's Addgene catalogue record and pLannotate feature annotations shown in this document.]
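Description:
pISH-Plcb2 is a bacterial cloning plasmid built on the pGEM-T Easy backbone and intended as a template for in vitro transcription of a riboprobe for in situ hybridization. It carries a 1,355 bp fragment of mouse Plcb2, which encodes phospholipase C beta 2, an enzyme that generates the second messengers diacylglycerol and IP3. The annotated sequence (4,372 nt) is consistent with the backbone plus insert sizes given in the record. The plasmid is maintained in E. coli at high copy through a ColE1/pUC-type origin and is selected with ampicillin via the β-lactamase gene and its own promoter. An f1 phage origin, remnants of the lac promoter/operator region and a disrupted lacZα fragment are standard leftovers of the pGEM backbone, the last reflecting the blue/white screening site into which the fragment was inserted.

The Plcb2 fragment lies between opposing bacteriophage T7 and SP6 promoters, so either strand can be transcribed. In the annotated orientation the coding strand runs in the same direction as the T7 promoter, while the SP6 promoter sits downstream and points back into the insert. The depositor notes that the plasmid is linearized with SacII and transcribed with SP6 RNA polymerase, which by this arrangement should yield run-off RNA complementary to the Plcb2 mRNA, that is, an antisense probe. A short hit annotated as a hornet peptide between the insert and the SP6 promoter is almost certainly a spurious match to polylinker sequence rather than a real feature. The cloning method is not recorded. The associated work concerns gene expression in the mouse olfactory epithelium.
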