Features (pLannotate 1.2.2; 14 found; start..end, strand, type, name):
      1..19      +  promoter       T7 promoter: promoter for bacteriophage T7 RNA polymerase
     81..1430    +  CDS            Plcb2 (fragment): PLCB2_MOUSE - Experimental evidence at protein level: Swiss-Prot protein existence level 1. The production of the second messenger molecules diacylglycerol (DAG) and inositol 1,4,5-trisphosphate (IP3) is mediated by activated phosphatidylinositol-specific phospholipase C enzymes. From Mus musculus (Mouse).
   1440..1502    -  CDS            VESPI_VESMG (fragment): Experimental evidence at protein level: Swiss-Prot protein existence level 1. Shows contractile activity on isolated ileum smooth muscle. From Vespa magnifica (Hornet).
   1514..1532    -  promoter       SP6 promoter: promoter for bacteriophage SP6 RNA polymerase
   1574..1590    -  protein_bind   lac operator: The lac repressor binds to the lac operator to inhibit transcription in E. coli. This inhibition can be relieved by adding lactose or isopropyl-β-D-thiogalactopyranoside (IPTG). lac repressor encoded by lacI
   1598..1628    -  promoter       lac promoter: promoter for the E. coli lac operon
   1643..1664    -  protein_bind   CAP binding site: CAP binding activates transcription in the presence of cAMP. E. coli catabolite activator protein
   1677..1769    -  CDS            lacI (fragment): lac repressor; lacI; The lac repressor binds to the lac operator to inhibit transcription in E. coli. This inhibition can be relieved by adding lactose or isopropyl-β-D-thiogalactopyranoside (IPTG).
   1952..2540    -  rep_origin     ori: high-copy-number ColE1/pMB1/pBR322/pUC origin of replication
   2711..3571    -  CDS            AmpR: β-lactamase; bla; confers resistance to ampicillin, carbenicillin, and related antibiotics
   3572..3676    -  promoter       AmpR promoter: bla
   3703..3753    +  misc_feature   bom (fragment): basis of mobility region from pBR322
   3781..4209    -  rep_origin     f1 ori (sequence partly withheld): f1 bacteriophage origin of replication; arrow indicates direction of (+) strand synthesis
   4213..4370    -  CDS            lacZα (fragment): LacZα fragment of β-galactosidase; lacZ fragment
>Addgene plasmid #105991 | pISH-Plcb2 | addgene full sequence | sequence record 204650 | Addgene NGS Result
TAATACGACTCACTATAGGGCGAATTGGGCCCGACGTCGCATGCTCCCGGCCGCCATGGCGGCCGCGGGA
ATTCGATTATCCTGTCTGGAAAGAGGAACCCTTTATCTTTGAGAAGATCTTGATGCCTGAGCTGGCCTCC
CTCAGGATAGCTGTGATGGAAGAAGGCAGCAAATTTCTTGGACACCGCATCATCCCCATCAATGCCTTAC
ATTCTGGATACCACCATCTGTGCCTGCGCAGTGAGAGCAACATGGCCCTTACCATGCCAGCTCTCTTTGT
CTTCCTGGAGATGAAGGACTACATACCTGACACCTGGGCAGATCTTACAGTAGCCCTTGCCAACCCCATC
AAGTACTTCAATGCCCAGGATAAGAAGTCCGTGAAGCTCAAAGGAGTGACAGGAAGTCTGCCCGAGAAAC
TCTTCTCTGGGACACCTGTTGCCAGTCAGTCCAATGGGGCGCCAGTCTCGGCAGGCAATGGGTCAACAGC
GCCTGGGACCAAGGCCACGGGGGAAGAAGCTACGAAAGAAGTGACAGAGCCACAGACCGCCAGCTTGGAA
GAGTTGCGGGAACTGAAGGGCGTGGTGAAACTGCAGCGAAGACATGAGAAGGAGCTTCGAGAGTTGGAGC
GCCGTGGAGCCCGGCGCTGGGAGGAACTGCTGCAGCGTGGCGCCGCACAGCTGGCGGAGCTCCAGACCCA
GGCAGCAGGCTGCAAGCTCCGCCCAGGCAAGGGCTCCCGCAAGAAGAGGACCCTGCCCTGTGAGGAGACC
GTCGTGGCGCCTAGCGAGCCCCACGACCGGGCGGACCCGCGCGTGCAGGAGCTGAAGGACAGGCTGGAGC
AGGAGCTGCAGCAGCAAGGCGAGGAGCAGTACCGCTCCGTCCTCAAGCGCAAGGAGCAGCACGTGACCGA
GCAAATCGCCAAGATGATGGAGCTGGCCAGAGAGAAACAGGCTGCTGAACTCAAGACCTTCAAGGAGACC
TCAGAAACCGACACCAAAGAAATGAAGAAAAAACTGGAGGCCAAGAGGCTGGAACGGATCCAAGCCATGA
CCAAGGTCACCACAGACAAGGTGGCCCAGGAGAGGCTCAAGAGAGAAATTAACAACTCCCACATCCAGGA
AGTGGTCCAGGCTGTCAAGCAGATGACAGAGACCCTGGAGCGTCACCAGGAGAAGCTGGAAGAGAGGCAG
ACAGCCTGCCTGGAGCAGATCCAGGCAATGGAAAAGCAGTTCCAGGAGAAGGCGCTGGCAGAGTATGAGG
CCAAGATGAAGGGCCTGGAGGCTGAAGTAAAGGAGTCGGTGCGGGCCTACTTCAAGGACTGCTTCCCCAC
CGAAGCAGAAGACAAGCCTGAGAGGTCCTGTGAGGCCTCTGAGGAGTCGTGTCCACAGGAACCACTTGTG
AGCAAGGCAGACACTCAGGAGAGCCGCCTCTGAAATCACTAGTGAATTCGCGGCCGCCTGCAGGTCGACC
ATATGGGAGAGCTCCCAACGCGTTGGATGCATAGCTTGAGTATTCTATAGTGTCACCTAAATAGCTTGGC
GTAATCATGGTCATAGCTGTTTCCTGTGTGAAATTGTTATCCGCTCACAATTCCACACAACATACGAGCC
GGAAGCATAAAGTGTAAAGCCTGGGGTGCCTAATGAGTGAGCTAACTCACATTAATTGCGTTGCGCTCAC
TGCCCGCTTTCCAGTCGGGAAACCTGTCGTGCCAGCTGCATTAATGAATCGGCCAACGCGCGGGGAGAGG
CGGTTTGCGTATTGGGCGCTCTTCCGCTTCCTCGCTCACTGACTCGCTGCGCTCGGTCGTTCGGCTGCGG
CGAGCGGTATCAGCTCACTCAAAGGCGGTAATACGGTTATCCACAGAATCAGGGGATAACGCAGGAAAGA
ACATGTGAGCAAAAGGCCAGCAAAAGGCCAGGAACCGTAAAAAGGCCGCGTTGCTGGCGTTTTTCCATAG
GCTCCGCCCCCCTGACGAGCATCACAAAAATCGACGCTCAAGTCAGAGGTGGCGAAACCCGACAGGACTA
TAAAGATACCAGGCGTTTCCCCCTGGAAGCTCCCTCGTGCGCTCTCCTGTTCCGACCCTGCCGCTTACCG
GATACCTGTCCGCCTTTCTCCCTTCGGGAAGCGTGGCGCTTTCTCATAGCTCACGCTGTAGGTATCTCAG
TTCGGTGTAGGTCGTTCGCTCCAAGCTGGGCTGTGTGCACGAACCCCCCGTTCAGCCCGACCGCTGCGCC
TTATCCGGTAACTATCGTCTTGAGTCCAACCCGGTAAGACACGACTTATCGCCACTGGCAGCAGCCACTG
GTAACAGGATTAGCAGAGCGAGGTATGTAGGCGGTGCTACAGAGTTCTTGAAGTGGTGGCCTAACTACGG
CTACACTAGAAGAACAGTATTTGGTATCTGCGCTCTGCTGAAGCCAGTTACCTTCGGAAAAAGAGTTGGT
AGCTCTTGATCCGGCAAACAAACCACCGCTGGTAGCGGTGGTTTTTTTGTTTGCAAGCAGCAGATTACGC
GCAGAAAAAAAGGATCTCAAGAAGATCCTTTGATCTTTTCTACGGGGTCTGACGCTCAGTGGAACGAAAA
CTCACGTTAAGGGATTTTGGTCATGAGATTATCAAAAAGGATCTTCACCTAGATCCTTTTAAATTAAAAA
TGAAGTTTTAAATCAATCTAAAGTATATATGAGTAAACTTGGTCTGACAGTTACCAATGCTTAATCAGTG
AGGCACCTATCTCAGCGATCTGTCTATTTCGTTCATCCATAGTTGCCTGACTCCCCGTCGTGTAGATAAC
TACGATACGGGAGGGCTTACCATCTGGCCCCAGTGCTGCAATGATACCGCGAGACCCACGCTCACCGGCT
CCAGATTTATCAGCAATAAACCAGCCAGCCGGAAGGGCCGAGCGCAGAAGTGGTCCTGCAACTTTATCCG
CCTCCATCCAGTCTATTAATTGTTGCCGGGAAGCTAGAGTAAGTAGTTCGCCAGTTAATAGTTTGCGCAA
CGTTGTTGCCATTGCTACAGGCATCGTGGTGTCACGCTCGTCGTTTGGTATGGCTTCATTCAGCTCCGGT
TCCCAACGATCAAGGCGAGTTACATGATCCCCCATGTTGTGCAAAAAAGCGGTTAGCTCCTTCGGTCCTC
CGATCGTTGTCAGAAGTAAGTTGGCCGCAGTGTTATCACTCATGGTTATGGCAGCACTGCATAATTCTCT
TACTGTCATGCCATCCGTAAGATGCTTTTCTGTGACTGGTGAGTACTCAACCAAGTCATTCTGAGAATAG
TGTATGCGGCGACCGAGTTGCTCTTGCCCGGCGTCAATACGGGATAATACCGCGCCACATAGCAGAACTT
TAAAAGTGCTCATCATTGGAAAACGTTCTTCGGGGCGAAAACTCTCAAGGATCTTACCGCTGTTGAGATC
CAGTTCGATGTAACCCACTCGTGCACCCAACTGATCTTCAGCATCTTTTACTTTCACCAGCGTTTCTGGG
TGAGCAAAAACAGGAAGGCAAAATGCCGCAAAAAAGGGAATAAGGGCGACACGGAAATGTTGAATACTCA
TACTCTTCCTTTTTCAATATTATTGAAGCATTTATCAGGGTTATTGTCTCATGAGCGGATACATATTTGA
ATGTATTTAGAAAAATAAACAAATAGGGGTTCCGCGCACATTTCCCCGAAAAGTGCCACCTGATGCGGTG
TGAAATACCGCACAGATGCGTAAGGAGAAAATACCGCATCAGGAAATTGTAAGCGTTAATATTTTGTTAA
AATTCGCGTTAAATTTTTGTTAAATCAGCTCATTTTTTAACCAATAGGCCGAAATCGGCAAAATCCCTTA
TAAATCAAAAGAATAGACCGAGATAGGGT
[37 nt withheld, positions 3880-3916]
AAAGAACGTGGACTCCAACGTCAAAGG
[49 nt withheld, positions 3944-3992]
T
[91 nt withheld, positions 3994-4084]
G
[124 nt withheld, positions 4086-4209]
CCATTCGCCATTCAGGCTGCGCAACTGTTGGGAAGGGCGATCGGTGCGGGCCTCTTCGCTATTACGCCAG
CTGGCGAAAGGGGGATGTGCTGCAAGGCGATTAAGTTGGGTAACGCCAGGGTTTTCCCAGTCACGACGTT
GTAAAACGACGGCCAGTGAATTG
