>Addgene plasmid #105991 | pISH-Plcb2 | depositor partial sequence | sequence record 200716 | Insert, sequenced with M13
GCTCCCGGCCGCCATGGCGGCCGCGGGAATTCGATTATCCTGTCTGGAAAGAGGAACCCTTTATCTTTGA
GAAGATCTTGATGCCTGAGCTGGCCTCCCTCAGGATAGCTGTGATGGAAGAAGGCAGCAAATTTCTTGGA
CACCGCATCATCCCCATCAATGCCTTACATTCTGGATACCACCATCTGTGCCTGCGCAGTGAGAGCAACA
TGGCCCTTACCATGCCAGCTCTCTTTGTCTTCCTGGAGATGAAGGACTACATACCTGACACCTGGGCAGA
TCTTACAGTAGCCCTTGCCAACCCCATCAAGTACTTCAATGCCCAGGATAAGAAGTCCGTGAAGCTCAAA
GGAGTGACAGGAAGTCTGCCCGAGAAACTCTTCTCTGGGACACCTGTTGCCAGTCAGTCCAATGGGGCGC
CAGTCTCGGCAGGCAATGGGTCAACAGCGCCTGGGACCAAGGCCACGGGGGAAGAAGCTACGAAAGAAGT
GACAGAGCCACAGACCGCCAGCTTGGAAGAGTTGCGGGAACTGAAGGGCGTGGTGAAACTGCAGCGAAGA
CATGAGAAGGAGCTTCGAGAGTTGGAGCGCCGTGGAGCCCGGCGCTGGGAGGAACTGCTGCAGCGTGGCG
CCGCACAGCTGGCGGAGCTCCAGACCCAGGCAGCAGGCTGCAAGCTCCGCCCAGGCAAGGGCTCCCGCAA
GAAGAGGACCCTGCCCTGTGAGGAGACCGTCGTGGCGCCTAGCGAGCCCCACGACCGGGCGGACCCGCGC
GTGCAGGAGCTGAAGGACAGGCTGGAGCAGGAGCTGCAGCAGCAAGGCGAGGAGCAGTACCGCTCCGTCC
TCAAGCGCAAGGAGCAGCACGTGACCGAGCAAATCGCCAAGATGATGGAGCTGGCCAGAGAGAAACAGGC
TGCTGAACTCAAGACCTTCAAGGAGACCTCAGAAACCGACACCAAAGAAA
