>Addgene plasmid #105991 | pISH-Plcb2 | depositor partial sequence | sequence record 200717 | Insert, sequences with M13-rev
GCTCTCCCATATGGTCGACCTGCAGGCGGCCGCGAATTCACTAGTGATTTCAGAGGCGGCTCTCCTGAGT
GTCTGCCTTGCTCACAAGTGGTTCCTGTGGACACGACTCCTCAGAGGCCTCACAGGACCTCTCAGGCTTG
TCTTCTGCTTCGGTGGGGAAGCAGTCCTTGAAGTAGGCCCGCACCGACTCCTTTACTTCAGCCTCCAGGC
CCTTCATCTTGGCCTCATACTCTGCCAGCGCCTTCTCCTGGAACTGCTTTTCCATTGCCTGGATCTGCTC
CAGGCAGGCTGTCTGCCTCTCTTCCAGCTTCTCCTGGTGACGCTCCAGGGTCTCTGTCATCTGCTTGACA
GCCTGGACCACTTCCTGGATGTGGGAGTTGTTAATTTCTCTCTTGAGCCTCTCCTGGGCCACCTTGTCTG
TGGTGACCTTGGTCATGGCTTGGATCCGTTCCAGCCTCTTGGCCTCCAGTTTTTTCTTCATTTCTTTGGT
GTCGGTTTCTGAGGTCTCCTTGAAGGTCTTGAGTTCAGCAGCCTGTTTCTCTCTGGCCAGCTCCATCATC
TTGGCGATTTGCTCGGTCACGTGCTGCTCCTTGCGCTTGAGGACGGAGCGGTACTGCTCCTCGCCTTGCT
GCTGCAGCTCCTGCTCCAGCCTGTCCTTCAGCTCCTGCACGCGCGGGTCCGCCCGGTCGTGGGGCTCGCT
AGGCGCCACGACGGTCTCCTCACAG
